Addgene plasmid #63173: tubP-FRT>GAL80-6-FRT>
Purpose: ubiquitous expression of a "flp-Out" Drosophila codon-optimized GAL80 gene cassette
Depositing lab: Gerald Rubin. Depositing organization: HHMI, Janelia Research Campus. Publication: Optimized tools for multicolor stochastic labeling reveal diverse stereotyped cell arrangements in the fly visual system. Nern A, Pfeiffer BD, Rubin GM. Proc Natl Acad Sci U S A. 2015 May 11. pii: 201506763. 10.1073/pnas.1506763112 PubMed 25964354.
Backbone
  Vector backbone: pBDP
  Total vector size (bp): 12321
  Vector type: Insect Expression
Growth in bacteria
  Bacterial resistance: Ampicillin, 100 μg/mL
  Growth temperature: 37°C
  Growth strain: Top10
  Copy number: High Copy
Gene/Insert
  Gene/Insert name: "Flp-Out" GAL80
  Species: M. musculus (mouse), D. melanogaster (fly), S. cerevisiae (budding yeast)
  Insert size (bp): 3128
  Cloning method: Restriction Enzyme; 5′ cloning site KpnI (not destroyed); 3′ cloning site NotI (not destroyed)
  Sequencing primers: 5′ GGAATGGCTCTTAAAATCTAC; 3′ GTAGTGGGAAGCCACCTGGATTG
Terms and licenses: Academic/Nonprofit Terms; Industry Terms: Not Available to Industry
How to cite: tubP-FRT>GAL80-6-FRT> was a gift from Gerald Rubin (Addgene plasmid # 63173 ; http://n2t.net/addgene:63173 ; RRID:Addgene_63173)
