[The description below was written by a language model from this plasmid's Addgene catalogue record and pLannotate feature annotations shown in this document.]
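Description:
tubP-FRT>GAL80-6-FRT> is a 12.3 kb Drosophila transgenesis and expression plasmid built on the pBDP backbone. It is propagated in E. coli as a high-copy plasmid through a ColE1/pUC-type origin and selected with ampicillin (AmpR under its own bla promoter). For the fly, the backbone carries a φC31 attB site, which allows integrase-mediated insertion into a genomic attP landing site, and a mini-white eye-colour marker for identifying transformants.

The payload is a roughly 3.1 kb "flp-out" cassette cloned between KpnI and NotI. It contains a Drosophila codon-optimized version of yeast GAL80, the protein that binds GAL4 and blocks its transcriptional activation. The coding sequence is preceded by a modified myosin heavy chain intron and followed by a WPRE, both elements intended to boost expression. SV40 early-region sequence follows, including the small t intron and the SV40 polyadenylation signal; the annotated T-antigen fragments and NLS are simply part of this 3′ terminator region. Two minimal FRT sites in the same orientation flank the whole unit, so FLP recombinase excises GAL80 irreversibly.

The name and stated purpose indicate ubiquitous expression from a tubulin promoter. The feature table does not annotate that promoter, although a long unannotated stretch upstream of the first FRT, partly matching a neighbouring Drosophila gene fragment, is consistent with genomic promoter sequence. The record also lists mouse among the insert species, but it does not show which part is mouse-derived.

In use, GAL80 suppresses GAL4-driven transgenes everywhere until FLP removes the cassette. This relieves repression in a chosen or random subset of cells, which suits the stochastic and sparse labelling of neurons described in the associated work on the fly visual system.
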