Features (pLannotate 1.2.2; 20 found; start..end, strand, type, name):
     70..87      +  misc_feature   MCS (fragment): pBluescript multiple cloning site
    359..790     -  CDS            Tailor (fragment): TUTT_DROME - Experimental evidence at protein level: Swiss-Prot protein existence level 1. Uridylyltransferase which mediates terminal uridylation of miRNAs, leading to their degradation. Has high specificity for splicing-derived miRNAs (mirtrons) and other miRNA substrates containing a 3'-G terminal nucleotide. Appears to be a major suppressor of mirtron biogenesis. From Drosophila melanogaster (Fruit fly).
   2724..2757    -  protein_bind   FRT (minimal): supports FLP-mediated excision but not integration (Turan and Bode, 2011) FLP recombinase from the Saccharomyces cerevisiae 2μ plasmid
   2786..2852    +  intron         Mhc intron: modified Drosophila myosin heavy chain intron 16 (Pfeiffer et al., 2010)
   2866..4170    +  CDS            GAL80: GAL80_YEAST - Experimental evidence at protein level: Swiss-Prot protein existence level 1. This protein is a negative regulator for the gene expression of the lactose/galactose metabolic genes. It binds to GAL4 and so blocks transcriptional activation by it, in the absence of an inducing sugar. From Saccharomyces cerevisiae (strain ATCC 204508 / S288c) (Baker's yeast).
   4180..4768    +  misc_feature   WPRE: woodchuck hepatitis virus posttranscriptional regulatory element
   4786..4860    +  CDS            small t antigen (fragment): SV40 (simian virus 40) small t antigen
   4862..4927    +  intron         small t intron: SV40 (simian virus 40) small t antigen intron
   5057..5077    +  CDS            SV40 NLS: nuclear localization signal of SV40 (simian virus 40) large T antigen
   5084..5218    +  CDS            LT_POVHA (fragment): Protein inferred from homology: Swiss-Prot protein existence level 3. Isoform large T antigen is a key early protein essential for both driving viral replication and inducing cellular transformation. Plays a role in viral genome replication by driving entry of quiescent cells into the cell cycle and by autoregulating the synthesis of viral early mRNA. Displays highly oncogenic activities by corrupting the host cellular checkpoint mechanisms that guard cell division and the transcription, replication, and repair of DNA. Participates in the modulation of cellular gene expression preceeding viral
   5243..5326    +  CDS            large T antigen (fragment): large T antigen from SV40 (simian virus 40)
   5349..5483    +  polyA_signal   SV40 poly(A) signal: SV40 polyadenylation signal
   5501..5534    -  protein_bind   FRT (minimal): supports FLP-mediated excision but not integration (Turan and Bode, 2011) FLP recombinase from the Saccharomyces cerevisiae 2μ plasmid
   5544..5564    +  misc_feature   MCS (fragment): pBluescript multiple cloning site
   5916..6071    -  CDS            YPB1_ECOLX (fragment): Protein predicted: Swiss-Prot protein existence level 4. From Escherichia coli.
   6844..9716    -  CDS            mini-white: Drosophila white gene eye color pigment; white; This is a modified version of the white gene lacking part of the first intron.
  10411..10480   -  protein_bind   attB: attB site for the φC31 integrase (Groth et al., 2000) phage φC31 integrase
  10567..11155   -  rep_origin     ori: high-copy-number ColE1/pMB1/pBR322/pUC origin of replication
  11326..12186   -  CDS            AmpR: β-lactamase; bla; confers resistance to ampicillin, carbenicillin, and related antibiotics
  12187..12291   -  promoter       AmpR promoter: bla
>Addgene plasmid #63173 | tubP-FRT>GAL80-6-FRT> | depositor full sequence | sequence record 104807 | tubP-FRT>GAL80-6-FRT> sequence 12321 bps
TAAGAAACCATTATTATCATGACATTAACCTATAAAAATAGGCGTATCACGAGGCCCTTTCGTCTTCAAG
AATTCGATATCAAGCTTGCACAGGTCCTGTTCGATAACGTCGTACTCGGGAATCACCTTTAACTTGTCCG
CTATTGGGTATTTGTCCTTAAACACATTCGTAATCTCTCCCACAATCATTGCCCTGGCCTCTGCAATGTA
AAAAGTATTTATAAAATATCGCTGGCTCTAAAGGAAACATATTAATCAAAGTATTGAGGCTTTATCAATC
TAACATTTACAAGTAGTCAGACCACAATTTTTAGACTGCACTTCTGCGTAAGTAAATGAAATGAAATGGT
GACCTACTCTTGGGTAGCCGTACTGTTATATGCTGACGAGCCTTCACCTGGGCCTGCTTTTTCTCCTGTT
TCGTCTGATGCGTCGGATGCGGCTGGACTGGCTGATTGTTGGGATTGGGTTTTGGATGCTGCTCCGAAAG
GTGGGCCACAGCTTTTGCGATGGTGGTGCCCACTATGCGGTTGCTGCAGGAACTACAGCTGAATGTTCGC
TTTATTGTCTGCAGCTCCTGGGGCTGGACGAAGGCCACGCCCTCACCCGGTGCGGCCATCTCCTGCGGCA
AAACGTATGTGGGATTCCTGTCCAAGTAGCTCTCGATGCCCACCATAATGCGCTCCAGCAGGTTGGCCAG
GTGCGGGTCTAGCTGCGGCGGATTCGTCGTCTGGTTCACTGAGTTTAGGGTCTGCAGAAAGAAGTGTGCC
TCCATGGTAAGCGGATTCATCTGCACGATCAGCGGGCTTTAGTCTAAAAATTCGAATGATACAAACTCGT
ACTCACGTAAAGCAGTTTGTTTGGCATCATCTCGGCCATCGTCTTATTCTTCTTCGTGGCCTTTGTTACC
GGAGCGGCTATGTTGGGCGCGGTGGAGCCCGGAAGCTGAAAGGTTAATCGAATGCGTTAACTTTTCTGCA
ACTCGAAAGTTTGCCGCCTTTGTTCGACTGCCAATAACTGTTGATTCGAAAATTCGAATCGAAGCGGTTG
AATTTCGTAGGGTGGCCAACTACACCAAAGTTCGCCGGCGGTGTATGCATGTGAGTGTGAGTGTGACAGT
GGGTGTACGTGTGCTTTAAGCGACACAATCGCACCGCGATGTACATATTTTTGTAGTAATGTGTGTGCAT
TTTTCGTCCGGATCACGGCTCCATAAAATAAATCATATCACAGGGCTCAGGGATTTGTGAGTAGAAGTTC
CCGCCACTTAAACGTCACTTGTGAAATCGCCATCGACGGTCAACTTTTACTCACACTGGTCTTTCGCGGA
CGGACCGTCTCAAAGTACTGCCTTTCTGCGTTGGAAAACATCGCCTTTTTCGTCCAAAAGGAGTCCCCAG
GTTCGATCCGCATGGCGTTGTGCGTGCGTGCCTTTCTTTTCAAATGATTACGGCTATTAACTTGGGGGCG
TTAAGTTGGAAACACGTAAATTGCAGACTGCGATTAGAGTGACCATGAGTAGGAGTTCAAAATCTCCTGA
CATCATTTTCTTAAAACCTGCTTTGTTTTTTACATTTCTATTTAATATAACTCCTATTTGAATAAAAAAA
CAAAACAAGTTTAGATGTTAAGATATTAACTACATCCTTTGCTCCAAAGGGAGAGGGGAAGTTATGGAGT
TAATTAATTTGCTGTTGGAAATCAATATGGAGTCAGAAATATAATGATTTACTAAACCTTATTGAATCGG
TAACGATGCGAATTTATATTAAAATAGCTTTTATGAAACATTCAACAAAAATATTATTAATGTTGGCCCA
CTTTAGCAACCGGTTAGGTCTACCGGTTGGGCAAGCAAAGATTCACGCCCTGGTTCGAGTCCCAACTAGT
CCTGCAAAATACCGCAGCAAGTTTTAGAGAGACCAAGTGCCATTACCTCTCCCACTTCAGTTATCGGTTA
TGCGGCGTTTAAGTCGACAGCTTGCCGTCTCTAGCTCCGGTGCCTATATAAAGCAGCCCGCTTTCCACAT
TTCATATTCGTTTTACGTTTGTCAAGCCTCATAGCCGGCAGTTCGAACGTATACGCTCTCTGAGTCAGAC
CTCGAAATCGTAGCTCTACACAATTCTGTGAATTTTCCTTGTCGCGTGTGAAACACTTCCAATAAAAACT
CCTGCAGGTGAGTACTTTAAAAAAAAATCTAGTGAAATAATGCTGAAAAGAAATTTGTGTGGGCAAAATT
CAATGGGCAAAAACGCGATGCGGCTTTTTCTCAAAATGGCGGCCGGCCTGCGTTTTTTCCTCAAAAGTGA
TGACGTCATGCCTGTTTTTTTTTTTTTGTTCGCAATGAGGAATGGCTCTTAAAATCTACTAGATAAAAAA
AATATTCATTATTTCTATGCTGCTGGAACGCTTCATTAATCTTAAAAATTCTAAATTCGGTTACCATGAT
ACTTCGACGCATAACTGTAGATTTTGGATAGAATTAAAGAGAAAATGGCGAGAGAGTAAAATTCCGGCGT
CGGCAAAGTAGAGCAAAAAAATCAGTATACCATTTAGCTACCTCTCTCACTCGCACGCAGTGCCGGCTCA
AGTTGGGCGCGGCTCTGCAATTATCGATTTTCTTGGGGTGTGTAACTAATCATCCGTTTTCCCTTCCTCC
TCATCCACAGCGTGAAGAATTCGTACATCTAGAATAAACGGCCGGCCAGATCTGGTACCATCTGAAGTTC
CTATACTTTCTAGAGAATAGGAACTTCTAACGTAAGCTAGCTAGACCGGTAAAAGGTAGGTTCAACCACT
GATGCCTAGGCACACCGAAACGACTAACCCTAATTCTTATCCTTTACTTCAGGCTAGCAATCAAAATGGA
TTACAACAAAAGGAGTAGTGTGAGTACGGTGCCGAATGCTGCTCCCATTCGCGTGGGCTTCGTGGGATTG
AACGCGGCTAAGGGTTGGGCCATTAAAACGCATTATCCAGCCATACTGCAGCTGAGCTCCCAGTTCCAAA
TAACAGCGCTTTATTCCCCCAAGATCGAGACGTCCATTGCGACAATTCAGAGGCTGAAGTTGTCCAACGC
CACAGCTTTCCCAACACTCGAGAGCTTCGCCTCGAGCTCCACGATCGATATGATTGTGATCGCAATCCAG
GTGGCTTCCCACTACGAGGTGGTAATGCCCCTGCTCGAGTTTTCGAAGAACAATCCTAATCTGAAGTATT
TGTTTGTGGAATGGGCACTGGCCTGCTCGCTCGATCAGGCGGAGTCGATCTATAAGGCCGCTGCAGAGCG
GGGCGTGCAAACAATAATCAGTCTGCAGGGACGAAAGAGCCCGTACATTTTGCGGGCAAAAGAGCTTATC
TCCCAGGGCTACATCGGCGATATAAATAGCATCGAGATTGCAGGTAACGGAGGTTGGTACGGTTACGAGC
GGCCGGTGAAAAGCCCGAAATACATTTACGAGATCGGAAACGGAGTTGATCTGGTGACCACCACGTTCGG
TCACACGATAGATATATTGCAGTACATGACCAGTTCGTACTTCAGCCGTATCAATGCCATGGTGTTTAAC
AACATTCCAGAACAGGAGCTCATTGATGAGAGGGGCAATCGCCTGGGCCAGCGGGTCCCAAAGACTGTCC
CAGATCATCTCTTGTTCCAGGGCACGCTGCTCAACGGAAATGTTCCTGTGTCCTGTTCCTTTAAGGGAGG
CAAGCCTACGAAAAAGTTCACCAAGAATCTGGTCATAGATATCCATGGTACAAAGGGTGATCTGAAGCTG
GAGGGTGACGCTGGATTTGCGGAAATCTCGAATCTCGTTCTGTATTATTCGGGCACCCGCGCCAATGATT
TTCCCCTGGCCAATGGTCAGCAGGCACCCTTGGACCCCGGCTACGACGCAGGCAAGGAGATTATGGAGGT
GTATCACCTCCGAAACTACAACGCGATCGTTGGTAATATACACCGGCTCTACCAGAGTATCAGCGATTTC
CACTTCAACACCAAGAAAATCCCCGAGCTTCCATCGCAGTTCGTAATGCAAGGCTTCGATTTCGAAGGCT
TTCCCACCCTGATGGATGCCTTGATCTTGCATCGCCTGATTGAAAGTGTCTACAAGTCGAATATGATGGG
CAGTACCCTGAATGTTTCCAACATCTCCCACTACTCGCTTTAAAAGCTTAATCAACCTCTGGATTACAAA
ATTTGTGAAAGATTGACTGGTATTCTTAACTATGTTGCTCCTTTTACGCTATGTGGATACGCTGCTTTAA
TGCCTTTGTATCATGCTATTGCTTCCCGTATGGCTTTCATTTTCTCCTCCTTGTATAAATCCTGGTTGCT
GTCTCTTTATGAGGAGTTGTGGCCCGTTGTCAGGCAACGTGGCGTGGTGTGCACTGTGTTTGCTGACGCA
ACCCCCACTGGTTGGGGCATTGCCACCACCTGTCAGCTCCTTTCCGGGACTTTCGCTTTCCCCCTCCCTA
TTGCCACGGCGGAACTCATCGCCGCCTGCCTTGCCCGCTGCTGGACAGGGGCTCGGCTGTTGGGCACTGA
CAATTCCGTGGTGTTGTCGGGGAAATCATCGTCCTTTCCTTGGCTGCTCGCCTGTGTTGCCACCTGGATT
CTGCGCGGGACGTCCTTCTGCTACGTCCCTTCGGCCCTCAATCCAGCGGACCTTCCTTCCCGCGGCCTGC
TGCCGGCTCTGCGGCCTCTTCCGCGTCTTCGCCTTCGCCCTCAGACGAGTCGGATCTCCCTTTGGGCCGC
CTCCCCGCCTGAAGCTTACGCGTAGGATCTTTGTGAAGGAACCTTACTTCTGTGGTGTGACATAATTGGA
CAAACTACCTACAGAGATTTAAAGCTCTAAGGTAAATATAAAATTTTTAAGTGTATAATGTGTTAAACTA
CTGATTCTAATTGTTTGTGTATTTTAGATTCCAACCTATGGAACTGATGAATGGGAGCAGTGGTGGAATG
CCTTTAATGAGGAAAACCTGTTTTGCTCAGAAGAAATGCCATCTAGTGATGATGAGGCTACTGCTGACTC
TCAACATTCTACTCCTCCAAAAAAGAAGAGAAAGGTAGAAGACCCCAAGGACTTTCCTTCAGAATTGCTA
AGTTTTTTGAGTCATGCTGTGTTTAGTAATAGAACTCTTGCTTGCTTTGCTATTTACACCACAAAGGAAA
AAGCTGCACTGCTATACAAGAAAATTATGGAAAAATATTTGATGTATAGTGCCTTGACTAGAGATCATAA
TCAGCCATACCACATTTGTAGAGGTTTTACTTGCTTTAAAAAACCTCCCACACCTCCCCCTGAACCTGAA
ACATAAAATGAATGCAATTGTTGTTGTTAACTTGTTTATTGCAGCTTATAATGGTTACAAATAAAGCAAT
AGCATCACAAATTTCACAAATAAAGCATTTTTTTCACTGCATTCTAGTTGTGGTTTGTCCAAACTCATCA
ATGTATCTTATCATGTCTGGATCACTAGTGATCTGGCCGGGAAGTTCCTATACTTTCTAGAGAATAGGAA
CTTCCTCGAGAATAAGCTTATCGATACCGTCGACTAAAGCCAAATAGAAAATTATTCAGTTCCTGGCTTA
AGTTTTTAAAAGTGATATTATTTATTTGGTTGTAACCAACCAAAAGAATGTAAATAACTAATACATAATT
ATGTTAGTTTTAAGTTAGCAACAAATTGATTTTAGCTATATTAGCTACTTGGTTAATAAATAGAATATAT
TTATTTAAAGATAATTGCGTTTTTATTGTCAGGGAGTGAGTTTGCTTAAAAACTCGTTTAGATCCACTAG
TTCCCTAGGTCGTGCTAGCTCGTGCGGCCGCTGGCCACGGGTGCGCATGATCGTGCTCCTGTCGTTGAGG
ACCCGGCTAGGCTGGCGGGGTTGCCTTACTGGTTAGCAGAATGAATCACCGATACGCGAGCGAACGTGAA
GCGACTGCTGCTGCAAAACGTCTGCGACCTGAGCAACAACATGAATGGTCTTCGGTTTCCGTGTTTCGTA
AAGTCTGGAAACGCGGAAGTCAGCGCCCTGCACCATTATGTTCCGGAGGCGCGCCCTAGTTCCAGTGAAA
TCCAAGCATTTTCTAAATTAAATGTATTCTTATTATTATAGTTGTTATTTTTGATATATATAAACAACAC
TATTATGCCCACCATTTTTTTGAGATGCATCTACACAAGGAACAAACACTGGATGTCACTTTCAGTTCAA
ATTGTAACGCTAATCACTCCGAACAGGTCACAAAAAATTACCTTAAAAAGTCATAATATTAAATTAGAAT
AAATATAGCTGTGAGGGAAATATATACAAATATATTGGAGCAAATAAATTGTACATACAAATATTTATTA
CTAATTTCTATTGAGACGAAATGAACCACTCGGAACCATTTGAGCGAACCGAATCGCGCGGAACTAACGA
CAGTCGCTCCAAGGTCGTCGAACAAAAGGTGAATGTGTTGCGGAGAGCGGGTGGGAGACAGCGAAAGAGC
AACTACGAAACGTGGTGTGGTGGAGGTGAATTATGAAGAGGGCGCGCGATTTGAAAAGTATGTATATAAA
AAATATATCCCGGTGTTTTATGTAGCGATAAACGAGTTTTTGATGTAAGGTATGCAGGTGTGTAAGTCTT
TTGGTTAGAAGACAAATCCAAAGTCTACTTGTGGGGATGTTCGAAGGGGAAATACTTGTATTCTATAGGT
CATATCTTGTTTTTATTGGCACAAATATAATTACATTAGCTTTTTGAGGGGGCAATAAACAGTAAACACG
ATGGTAATAATGGTAAAAAAAAAAAACAAGCAGTTATTTCGGATATATGTCGGCTACTCCTTGCGTCGGG
CCCGAAGTCTTAGAGCCAGATATGCGAGCACCCGGAAGCTCACGATGAGAATGGCCAGACCCACGTAGTC
CAGCGGCAGATCGGCGGCGGAGAAGTTAAGCGTCTCCAGGATGACCTTGCCCGAACTGGGGCACGTGGTG
TTCGACGATGTGCAGCTAATTTCGCCCGGCTCCACGTCCGCCCATTGGTTAATCAGCAGACCCTCGTTGG
CGTAACGGAACCATGAGAGGTACGACAACCATTTGAGGTATACTGGCACCGAGCCCGAGTTCAAGAAGAA
GCCGCCAAAGAGCAGGAATGGTATGATAACCGGCGGACCCACAGACAGCGCCATCGAGGTCGAGGAGCTG
GCGCAGGATATTAGATATCCGAAGGACGTTGACACATTGGCCACCAGAGTGACCAGCGCCAGGCAGTTGA
AGAAGTGCAGCACTCCGGCCCGCAGTCCGATCATCGGATAGGCAATCGCCGTGAAGACCAGTGGCACTGT
GAGAAAAAGCGGCAATTCGGCAATCGTTTTGCCCAGAAAGTATGTGTCACAGCGATAAAGTCGACTTCGG
GCCTCCCTCATAAAAACTGGCAGCTCTGAGGTGAACACCTAAATCGAATCGATTCATTAGAAAGTTAGTA
AATTATTGAAATGCAAATGTATTCTAAACATGACTTACATTTATCGTGGCAAAGACGTTTTGAAAGGTCA
TGTTGGTCAGGAAGAGGAAGATGGCTCCGTTGATATTCATCACACCCACTTGCGTGAGTTGTTGGCCCAA
AAAGATGAGGCCAATCAAGATGGCAACCATCTGCAAATTAAAATGTTACTCGCATCTCATTAATATTCGC
GAGTTAAATGAAATTTATTTATCTTCTGCAAAACTATAAACTATACATCTCATTGAAAAAAACTAAGAAG
GGTGTGGAATCAGGCAATTCTATCTAAAATCTAGCGAATTTGTTTCCAAGAATTGTAAGCGTTATATCAT
TTGTTTCCACTGGAACCACTCACCGTTGTCTGAATAAGTCGCACTTTTACGAGGAGTGGTTCCTTGAGCA
CCGACAGCCAGGATCGCCACAGGACCGCCCGGAACTGCATGAACCAGGTGGCCTTGTAGGTGTACCCATT
CTCCGGCTGCTCCAGTGGCTTCTCCAGATTTTTGGTGGCCAACAACTGCTCCATATCCCGGGCTACTTTG
CTAATGGCAAAATTGTCGCATATCTTGGCGATCCGATCACGGGACTCGATCTCCCGTCCGGGCACAACGG
CCAACACCTGTACGTAAAAGTCCGCCGGATTGTAGTTGGTAGGACACTGGGCACCCACGCTGGATAGGAG
TTGAGATGTTATGTAATACTAGATACCCTTAATAAACACATCGAACTCACTAGGAAAAGAAGTCGACGGC
TTCGCTGGGAGTGCCCAAGAAAGCTACCCTGCCCTCGGCCATCAGAAGGATCTTGTCAAAGAGCTCAAAC
AGCTCGGAAGACGGCTGATGAATGGTCAGGATGACGGTCTTGCCCTTCTGCGACAGCTTCTTCAGCACCT
GGACGACGCTGTGGGCGGTAAAGGAGTCCAGTCCGGAGGTGGGCTCATCGCAGATCAGAAGCGGCGGATC
GGTTAGAGCCTCGGAGGCGAATGCCAGACGCTTCCTTTCTCCGCCGGACAGACCTTTCACCCTGCCGGGC
ACACCGATGATCGTGTGCTGACATTTGCTGAGCGAAAGCTCCTGGATCACCTGATCCACGCGGGCCACTC
GCTGCCGATAGGTCAGATGTCGTGGCATCCGCACCATGGCTTGGAAAATCAGGTGTTCCCTGGCCGTTAG
GGAGCCGATAAAGAGGTCATCCTGCTGGACATAGGCGCACCTGGCCTGCATCTCCTTGGCGTCCACAGGT
TGGCCATTGAGCAGTCGCATCCCGGATGGCGATACTTGGATGCCCTGCGGCGATCGAAAGGCAAGGGCAT
TCAGCAGGGTCGTCTTTCCGGCACCGGAACTGCCCATCACGGCCAAAAGTTCGCCCGGATAGGCCACGCC
GCAAACTGAGTTTCAAATTGGTAATTGGACCCTTTATTAAGATTTCACACAGATCAGCCGACTGCGAATA
GAAACTCACCGTTCTTGAGCAAATGTTTCCTGGGCGCCGGTATGTGTCGCTCGTTGCAGAATAGTCCGCG
TGTCCGGTTGACCAGCTGCCGCCATCCGGAGCCCGGCTGATTGACCGCCCCAAAGATGTCCATATTGTGC
CAGGCATAGGTGAGGTTCTCGGCTAGTTGGCCGCTCCCTGAACCGGAGTCCTCCGGCGGACTGGGTGGCC
GGAGCGTGCCGTAGTTTTTGGCCTGCCCGAAGCCCTGGTTAATGCAGCTCTGCGAAGCCGCTCCGCTGTC
ACCCTGCAATGATAGGGGATCTCAAATATCAACTACTAGCGTTATGCTCATCTAACCCCGAACAAAAAGT
ACCCCGAAGTATCCTACGAAGTAGGTTTATACTTTTATTTATTTTTTGTGCATCTAGGATCAGCTTAAAA
TATCTGGTTGTTATATTTTTTGTAAAAAAGAATATAGTCGAAAATGAATGCCTTTAGATGTCTTGATCAT
GATATGATCTCAAAAATTGTCTTATATAGCGAGAACAGCTACCAGAATAATCTGTTTCGTGTCACTATTT
GTTTGTGCAATTGCGGTTTGGGATTTTTGTGGGTCGCAGTTCTCACGCCGCATACAATTTGATGTTGCAA
TCGCAGTTCCTATAGATCAAGTGAACTTAAGATGTATGCACATGTACTACTCACATTGTTCAGATGCTCG
GCAGATGGGTGTTTGCTGCCTCCGCGAATTAATAGCTCCTGATCCTCTTGGCCCATTGCCGGGATTTTTC
ACACTTTCCCCTGCTTACCCACCCAAAACCAATCACCACCCCAATCACTCAAAAAACAAACAAAAATAAG
AAGCGAGAGGAGTTTTGGCACAGCACTTTGTGTTTAATTGATGGCGTAAACCGCTTGGAGCTTCGTCACG
AAACCGCTGACAAAATGCAACTGAAGGCGGACATTGACGCTACGTAACGCTACAAACGGTGGCGAAAGAG
ATAGCGGACGCAGCGGCGAAAGAGACGGCGATATTTCTGTGGACAGAGAAGGAGGCAAACAGCGCTGACT
TTGAGTGGAATGTCATTTTGAGTGAGAGGTAATCGAAAGAACCTGGTACATCAAATACCCTTGGATCGAA
GTAAATTTAAAACTGATCAGATAAGTTCAATGATATCCAGTGCAGTAAAAAAAAAAAATGTTTTTTTTAT
CTACTTTCCGCAAAAATGGGTTTTATTAACTTACATACATACTAGGCGCGCCCATATGTTCGGCTTGTCG
ACATGCCCGCCGTGACCGTCGAGAACCCGCTGACGCTGCCCCGCGTATCCGCACCCGCCGACGCCGTCGC
ACGTCCCGTGCTCACCGTGACCACCGCGCCCAGCGGTTTCGAGGGCGAGGGCTTCCCGGTGCGCCGCGCG
TTCGCCGGGATCAACTACCGCCACCTCGACCCGTTCATCATGATGGACCAGATGGGTGAGGTGGAGTACG
CGCCCGGGGAGCCCAAGGGCACGCCCTGGCACCCGCACCGCGGCTTCGAGACCGTGACCTACATCGTCGA
CGGTAACATGTGAGCAAAAGGCCAGCAAAAGGCCAGGAACCGTAAAAAGGCCGCGTTGCTGGCGTTTTTC
CATAGGCTCCGCCCCCCTGACGAGCATCACAAAAATCGACGCTCAAGTCAGAGGTGGCGAAACCCGACAG
GACTATAAAGATACCAGGCGTTTCCCCCTGGAAGCTCCCTCGTGCGCTCTCCTGTTCCGACCCTGCCGCT
TACCGGATACCTGTCCGCCTTTCTCCCTTCGGGAAGCGTGGCGCTTTCTCATAGCTCACGCTGTAGGTAT
CTCAGTTCGGTGTAGGTCGTTCGCTCCAAGCTGGGCTGTGTGCACGAACCCCCCGTTCAGCCCGACCGCT
GCGCCTTATCCGGTAACTATCGTCTTGAGTCCAACCCGGTAAGACACGACTTATCGCCACTGGCAGCAGC
CACTGGTAACAGGATTAGCAGAGCGAGGTATGTAGGCGGTGCTACAGAGTTCTTGAAGTGGTGGCCTAAC
TACGGCTACACTAGAAGAACAGTATTTGGTATCTGCGCTCTGCTGAAGCCAGTTACCTTCGGAAAAAGAG
TTGGTAGCTCTTGATCCGGCAAACAAACCACCGCTGGTAGCGGTGGTTTTTTTGTTTGCAAGCAGCAGAT
TACGCGCAGAAAAAAAGGATCTCAAGAAGATCCTTTGATCTTTTCTACGGGGTCTGACGCTCAGTGGAAC
GAAAACTCACGTTAAGGGATTTTGGTCATGAGATTATCAAAAAGGATCTTCACCTAGATCCTTTTAAATT
AAAAATGAAGTTTTAAATCAATCTAAAGTATATATGAGTAAACTTGGTCTGACAGTTACCAATGCTTAAT
CAGTGAGGCACCTATCTCAGCGATCTGTCTATTTCGTTCATCCATAGTTGCCTGACTCCCCGTCGTGTAG
ATAACTACGATACGGGAGGGCTTACCATCTGGCCCCAGTGCTGCAATGATACCGCGAGACCCACGCTCAC
CGGCTCCAGATTTATCAGCAATAAACCAGCCAGCCGGAAGGGCCGAGCGCAGAAGTGGTCCTGCAACTTT
ATCCGCCTCCATCCAGTCTATTAATTGTTGCCGGGAAGCTAGAGTAAGTAGTTCGCCAGTTAATAGTTTG
CGCAACGTTGTTGCCATTGCTACAGGCATCGTGGTGTCACGCTCGTCGTTTGGTATGGCTTCATTCAGCT
CCGGTTCCCAACGATCAAGGCGAGTTACATGATCCCCCATGTTGTGCAAAAAAGCGGTTAGCTCCTTCGG
TCCTCCGATCGTTGTCAGAAGTAAGTTGGCCGCAGTGTTATCACTCATGGTTATGGCAGCACTGCATAAT
TCTCTTACTGTCATGCCATCCGTAAGATGCTTTTCTGTGACTGGTGAGTACTCAACCAAGTCATTCTGAG
AATAGTGTATGCGGCGACCGAGTTGCTCTTGCCCGGCGTCAATACGGGATAATACCGCGCCACATAGCAG
AACTTTAAAAGTGCTCATCATTGGAAAACGTTCTTCGGGGCGAAAACTCTCAAGGATCTTACCGCTGTTG
AGATCCAGTTCGATGTAACCCACTCGTGCACCCAACTGATCTTCAGCATCTTTTACTTTCACCAGCGTTT
CTGGGTGAGCAAAAACAGGAAGGCAAAATGCCGCAAAAAAGGGAATAAGGGCGACACGGAAATGTTGAAT
ACTCATACTCTTCCTTTTTCAATATTATTGAAGCATTTATCAGGGTTATTGTCTCATGAGCGGATACATA
TTTGAATGTATTTAGAAAAATAAACAAATAGGGGTTCCGCGCACATTTCCCCGAAAAGTGCCACCTGAGT
C
