>Addgene plasmid #63173 | tubP-FRT>GAL80-6-FRT> | addgene partial sequence | sequence record 112590 | tubP-F 5'--3'
AATTCGGTTACCATGATACTTCGACGCATAACTGTAGATTTTGGATAGAATTAAAGAGAAAATGGCGAGA
GAGTAAAATTCCGGCGTCGGCAAAGTAGAGCAAAAAAATCAGTATACCATTTAGCTACCTCTCTCACTCG
CACGCAGTGCCGGCTCAAGTTGGGCGCGGCTCTGCAATTATCGATTTTCTTGGGGTGTGTAACTAATCAT
CCGTTTTCCCTTCCTCCTCATCCACAGCGTGAAGAATTCGTACATCTAGAATAAACGGCCGGCCAGATCT
GGTACCATCTGAAGTTCCTATACTTTCTAGAGAATAGGAACTTCTAACGTAAGCTAGCTAGACCGGTAAA
AGGTAGGTTCAACCACTGATGCCTAGGCACACCGAAACGACTAACCCTAATTCTTATCCTTTACTTCAGG
CTAGCAATCAAAATGGATTACAACAAAAGGAGTAGTGTGAGTACGGTGCCGAATGCTGCTCCCATTCGCG
TGGGCTTCGTGGGATTGAACGCGGCTAAGGGTTGGGCCATTAAAACGCATTATCCAGCCATACTGCAGCT
GAGCTCCCAGTTCCAAATAACAGCGCTTTATTCCCCCAAGATCGAGACGTCCATTGCGACAATTCAGAGG
CTGAAGTTGTCCAACGCCACAGCTTTCCCAACACTCGAGAGCTTCGCCTCGAGCTCCACGATCGATATGA
TTGTGATCGCAATCCAGGTGGCTTCCCACTACGAGGTGGTAATGCCCCTGCTCGAGTTTTCGAAGAACAA
TCCTAATCTGAAGTATTTGTTTGTGGAATGGGCACTGGCCTGCTCGCTCGATCAGGCGGATC
