>Addgene plasmid #63173 | tubP-FRT>GAL80-6-FRT> | addgene partial sequence | sequence record 112591 | WPRE-R 5'-CATAGCGTAAAAGGAGCAACA-3'
AATTTTGTAATCCAGAGGTTGATTAAGCTTTTAAAGCGAGTAGTGGGAGATGTTGGAAACATTCAGGGTA
CTGCCCATCATATTCGACTTGTAGACACTTTCAATCAGGCGATGCAAGATCAAGGCATCCATCAGGGTGG
GAAAGCCTTCGAAATCGAAGCCTTGCATTACGAACTGCGATGGAAGCTCGGGGATTTTCTTGGTGTTGAA
GTGGAAATCGCTGATACTCTGGTAGAGCCGGTGTATATTACCAACGATCGCGTTGTAGTTTCGGAGGTGA
TACACCTCCATAATCTCCTTGCCTGCGTCGTAGCCGGGGTCCAAGGGTGCCTGCTGACCATTGGCCAGGG
GAAAATCATTGGCGCGGGTGCCCGAATAATACAGAACGAGATTCGAGATTTCCGCAAATCCAGCGTCACC
CTCCAGCTTCAGATCACCCTTTGTACCATGGATATCTATGACCAGATTCTTGGTGAACTTTTTCGTAGGC
TTGCCTCCCTTAAAGGAACAGGACACAGGAACATTTCCGTTGAGCAGCGTGCCCTGGAACAAGAGATGAT
CTGGGACAGTCTTTGGGACCCGCTGGCCCAGGCGATTGCCCCTCTCATCAATGAGCTCCTGTTCTGGAAT
GTTGTTAAACACCATGGCATTGATACGGCTGAAGTACGAACTGGTCATGTACTGCAATATATCTATCGTG
TGACCGAACGTGGTGGTCACCAGATCAACTCCGTTTCCGATCTCGTAAATGTATTTCGGGCTTTTCACCG
GCCGCTCGTAACCGTACCAACCTCCGTTACCTGCAATCTCGATGCTATT
